>Addgene plasmid #195538 | pJT331 Lenti pEF-dCas9-3XFLAG-Q+N+Z+F-T2A-tagBFP-P2A-Blast | addgene full sequence | sequence record 387213 | Addgene NGS Result
GTCGACGGATCGGGAGATCTCCCGATCCCCTATGGTGCACTCTCAGTACAATCTGCTCTGATGCCGCATA
GTTAAGCCAGTATCTGCTCCCTGCTTGTGTGTTGGAGGTCGCTGAGTAGTGCGCGAGCAAAATTTAAGCT
ACAACAAGGCAAGGCTTGACCGACAATTGCATGAAGAATCTGCTTAGGGTTAGGCGTTTTGCGCTGCTTC
GCGATGTACGGGCCAGATATACGCGTTGACATTGATTATTGACTAGTTATTAATAGTAATCAATTACGGG
GTCATTAGTTCATAGCCCATATATGGAGTTCCGCGTTACATAACTTACGGTAAATGGCCCGCCTGGCTGA
CCGCCCAACGACCCCCGCCCATTGACGTCAATAATGACGTATGTTCCCATAGTAACGCCAATAGGGACTT
TCCATTGACGTCAATGGGTGGAGTATTTACGGTAAACTGCCCACTTGGCAGTACATCAAGTGTATCATAT
GCCAAGTACGCCCCCTATTGACGTCAATGACGGTAAATGGCCCGCCTGGCATTATGCCCAGTACATGACC
TTATGGGACTTTCCTACTTGGCAGTACATCTACGTATTAGTCATCGCTATTACCATGGTGATGCGGTTTT
GGCAGTACATCAATGGGCGTGGATAGCGGTTTGACTCACGGGGATTTCCAAGTCTCCACCCCATTGACGT
CAATGGGAGTTTGTTTTGGCACCAAAATCAACGGGACTTTCCAAAATGTCGTAACAACTCCGCCCCATTG
ACGCAAATGGGCGGTAGGCGTGTACGGTGGGAGGTCTATATAAGCAGCGCGTTTTGCCTGTACTGGGTCT
CTCTGGTTAGACCAGATCTGAGCCTGGGAGCTCTCTGGCTAACTAGGGAACCCACTGCTTAAGCCTCAAT
AAAGCTTGCCTTGAGTGCTTCAAGTAGTGTGTGCCCGTCTGTTGTGTGACTCTGGTAACTAGAGATCCCT
CAGACCCTTTTAGTCAGTGTGGAAAATCTCTAGCAGTGGCGCCCGAACAGGGACTTGAAAGCGAAAGGGA
AACCAGAGGAGCTCTCTCGACGCAGGACTCGGCTTGCTGAAGCGCGCACGGCAAGAGGCGAGGGGCGGCG
ACTGGTGAGTACGCCAAAAATTTTGACTAGCGGAGGCTAGAAGGAGAGAGATGGGTGCGAGAGCGTCAGT
ATTAAGCGGGGGAGAATTAGATCGCGATGGGAAAAAATTCGGTTAAGGCCAGGGGGAAAGAAAAAATATA
AATTAAAACATATAGTATGGGCAAGCAGGGAGCTAGAACGATTCGCAGTTAATCCTGGCCTGTTAGAAAC
ATCAGAAGGCTGTAGACAAATACTGGGACAGCTACAACCATCCCTTCAGACAGGATCAGAAGAACTTAGA
TCATTATATAATACAGTAGCAACCCTCTATTGTGTGCATCAAAGGATAGAGATAAAAGACACCAAGGAAG
CTTTAGACAAGATAGAGGAAGAGCAAAACAAAAGTAAGACCACCGCACAGCAAGCGGCCGCTGATCTTCA
GACCTGGAGGAGGAGATATGAGGGACAATTGGAGAAGTGAATTATATAAATATAAAGTAGTAAAAATTGA
ACCATTAGGAGTAGCACCCACCAAGGCAAAGAGAAGAGTGGTGCAGAGAGAAAAAAGAGCAGTGGGAATA
GGAGCTTTGTTCCTTGGGTTCTTGGGAGCAGCAGGAAGCACTATGGGCGCAGCGTCAATGACGCTGACGG
TACAGGCCAGACAATTATTGTCTGGTATAGTGCAGCAGCAGAACAATTTGCTGAGGGCTATTGAGGCGCA
ACAGCATCTGTTGCAACTCACAGTCTGGGGCATCAAGCAGCTCCAGGCAAGAATCCTGGCTGTGGAAAGA
TACCTAAAGGATCAACAGCTCCTGGGGATTTGGGGTTGCTCTGGAAAACTCATTTGCACCACTGCTGTGC
CTTGGAATGCTAGTTGGAGTAATAAATCTCTGGAACAGATTTGGAATCACACGACCTGGATGGAGTGGGA
CAGAGAAATTAACAATTACACAAGCTTAATACACTCCTTAATTGAAGAATCGCAAAACCAGCAAGAAAAG
AATGAACAAGAATTATTGGAATTAGATAAATGGGCAAGTTTGTGGAATTGGTTTAACATAACAAATTGGC
TGTGGTATATAAAATTATTCATAATGATAGTAGGAGGCTTGGTAGGTTTAAGAATAGTTTTTGCTGTACT
TTCTATAGTGAATAGAGTTAGGCAGGGATATTCACCATTATCGTTTCAGACCCACCTCCCAACCCCGAGG
GGACCCGACAGGCCCGAAGGAATAGAAGAAGAAGGTGGAGAGAGAGACAGAGACAGATCCATTCGATTAG
TGAACGGATCGGCACTGCGTGCGCCAATTCTGCAGACAAATGGCAGTATTCATCCACAATTTTAAAAGAA
AAGGGGGGATTGGGGGGTACAGTGCAGGGGAAAGAATAGTAGACATAATAGCAACAGACATACAAACTAA
AGAATTACAAAAACAAATTACAAAAATTCAAAATTTTCGGGTTTATTACAGGGACAGCAGAGATCCAGTT
TGGTTAATTAGCTAGCTGCAAAGATGGATAAAGTTTTAAACAGAGAGGAATCTTTGCAGCTAATGGACCT
TCTAGGTCTTGAAAGGAGTGGGAATTGGCTCCGGTGCCCGTCAGTGGGCAGAGCGCACATCGCCCACAGT
CCCCGAGAAGTTGGGGGGAGGGGTCGGCAATTGAACCGGTGCCTAGAGAAGGTGGCGCGGGGTAAACTGG
GAAAGTGATGTCGTGTACTGGCTCCGCCTTTTTCCCGAGGGTGGGGGAGAACCGTATATAAGTGCAGTAG
TCGCCGTGAACGTTCTTTTTCGCAACGGGTTTGCCGCCAGAACACAGGTAAGTGCCGTGTGTGGTTCCCG
CGGGCCTGGCCTCTTTACGGGTTATGGCCCTTGCGTGCCTTGAATTACTTCCACCTGGCTGCAGTACGTG
ATTCTTGATCCCGAGCTTCGGGTTGGAAGTGGGTGGGAGAGTTCGAGGCCTTGCGCTTAAGGAGCCCCTT
CGCCTCGTGCTTGAGTTGAGGCCTGGCCTGGGCGCTGGGGCCGCCGCGTGCGAATCTGGTGGCACCTTCG
CGCCTGTCTCGCTGCTTTCGATAAGTCTCTAGCCATTTAAAATTTTTGATGACCTGCTGCGACGCTTTTT
TTCTGGCAAGATAGTCTTGTAAATGCGGGCCAAGATCTGCACACTGGTATTTCGGTTTTTGGGGCCGCGG
GCGGCGACGGGGCCCGTGCGTCCCAGCGCACATGTTCGGCGAGGCGGGGCCTGCGAGCGCGGCCACCGAG
AATCGGACGGGGGTAGTCTCAAGCTGGCCGGCCTGCTCTGGTGCCTGGCCTCGCGCCGCCGTGTATCGCC
CCGCCCTGGGCGGCAAGGCTGGCCCGGTCGGCACCAGTTGCGTGAGCGGAAAGATGGCCGCTTCCCGGCC
CTGCTGCAGGGAGCTCAAAATGGAGGACGCGGCGCTCGGGAGAGCGGGCGGGTGAGTCACCCACACAAAG
GAAAAGGGCCTTTCCGTCCTCAGCCGTCGCTTCATGTGACTCCACGGAGTACCGGGCGCCGTCCAGGCAC
CTCGATTAGTTCTCGAGCTTTTGGAGTACGTCGTCTTTAGGTTGGGGGGAGGGGTTTTATGCGATGGAGT
TTCCCCACACTGAGTGGGTGGAGACTGAAGTTAGGCCAGCTTGGCACTTGATGTAATTCTCCTTGGAATT
TGCCCTTTTTGAGTTTGGATCTTGGTTCATTCTCAAGCCTCAGACAGTGGTTCAAAGTTTTTTTCTTCCA
TTTCAGGTGTCGTGACGTACGGCCACCATGAAAAGGCCGGCGGCCACGAAAAAGGCCGGCCAGGCAAAAA
AGAAAAAGGACAAGAAGTACAGCATCGGCCTGGCCATCGGCACCAACTCTGTGGGCTGGGCCGTGATCAC
CGACGAGTACAAGGTGCCCAGCAAGAAATTCAAGGTGCTGGGCAACACCGACCGGCACAGCATCAAGAAG
AACCTGATCGGAGCCCTGCTGTTCGACAGCGGCGAAACAGCCGAGGCCACCCGGCTGAAGAGAACCGCCA
GAAGAAGATACACCAGACGGAAGAACCGGATCTGCTATCTGCAAGAGATCTTCAGCAACGAGATGGCCAA
GGTGGACGACAGCTTCTTCCACAGACTGGAAGAGTCCTTCCTGGTGGAAGAGGATAAGAAGCACGAGCGG
CACCCCATCTTCGGCAACATCGTGGACGAGGTGGCCTACCACGAGAAGTACCCCACCATCTACCACCTGA
GAAAGAAACTGGTGGACAGCACCGACAAGGCCGACCTGCGGCTGATCTATCTGGCCCTGGCCCACATGAT
CAAGTTCCGGGGCCACTTCCTGATCGAGGGCGACCTGAACCCCGACAACAGCGACGTGGACAAGCTGTTC
ATCCAGCTGGTGCAGACCTACAACCAGCTGTTCGAGGAAAACCCCATCAACGCCAGCGGCGTGGACGCCA
AGGCCATCCTGTCTGCCAGACTGAGCAAGAGCAGACGGCTGGAAAATCTGATCGCCCAGCTGCCCGGCGA
GAAGAAGAATGGCCTGTTCGGCAACCTGATTGCCCTGAGCCTGGGCCTGACCCCCAACTTCAAGAGCAAC
TTCGACCTGGCCGAGGATGCCAAACTGCAGCTGAGCAAGGACACCTACGACGACGACCTGGACAACCTGC
TGGCCCAGATCGGCGACCAGTACGCCGACCTGTTTCTGGCCGCCAAGAACCTGTCCGACGCCATCCTGCT
GAGCGACATCCTGAGAGTGAACACCGAGATCACCAAGGCCCCCCTGAGCGCCTCTATGATCAAGAGATAC
GACGAGCACCACCAGGACCTGACCCTGCTGAAAGCTCTCGTGCGGCAGCAGCTGCCTGAGAAGTACAAAG
AGATTTTCTTCGACCAGAGCAAGAACGGCTACGCCGGCTACATTGACGGCGGAGCCAGCCAGGAAGAGTT
CTACAAGTTCATCAAGCCCATCCTGGAAAAGATGGACGGCACCGAGGAACTGCTCGTGAAGCTGAACAGA
GAGGACCTGCTGCGGAAGCAGCGGACCTTCGACAACGGCAGCATCCCCCACCAGATCCACCTGGGAGAGC
TGCACGCCATTCTGCGGCGGCAGGAAGATTTTTACCCATTCCTGAAGGACAACCGGGAAAAGATCGAGAA
GATCCTGACCTTCCGCATCCCCTACTACGTGGGCCCTCTGGCCAGGGGAAACAGCAGATTCGCCTGGATG
ACCAGAAAGAGCGAGGAAACCATCACCCCCTGGAACTTCGAGGAAGTGGTGGACAAGGGCGCTTCCGCCC
AGAGCTTCATCGAGCGGATGACCAACTTCGATAAGAACCTGCCCAACGAGAAGGTGCTGCCCAAGCACAG
CCTGCTGTACGAGTACTTCACCGTGTATAACGAGCTGACCAAAGTGAAATACGTGACCGAGGGAATGAGA
AAGCCCGCCTTCCTGAGCGGCGAGCAGAAAAAGGCCATCGTGGACCTGCTGTTCAAGACCAACCGGAAAG
TGACCGTGAAGCAGCTGAAAGAGGACTACTTCAAGAAAATCGAGTGCTTCGACTCCGTGGAAATCTCCGG
CGTGGAAGATCGGTTCAACGCCTCCCTGGGCACATACCACGATCTGCTGAAAATTATCAAGGACAAGGAC
TTCCTGGACAATGAGGAAAACGAGGACATTCTGGAAGATATCGTGCTGACCCTGACACTGTTTGAGGACA
GAGAGATGATCGAGGAACGGCTGAAAACCTATGCCCACCTGTTCGACGACAAAGTGATGAAGCAGCTGAA
GCGGCGGAGATACACCGGCTGGGGCAGGCTGAGCCGGAAGCTGATCAACGGCATCCGGGACAAGCAGTCC
GGCAAGACAATCCTGGATTTCCTGAAGTCCGACGGCTTCGCCAACAGAAACTTCATGCAGCTGATCCACG
ACGACAGCCTGACCTTTAAAGAGGACATCCAGAAAGCCCAGGTGTCCGGCCAGGGCGATAGCCTGCACGA
GCACATTGCCAATCTGGCCGGCAGCCCCGCCATTAAGAAGGGCATCCTGCAGACAGTGAAGGTGGTGGAC
GAGCTCGTGAAAGTGATGGGCCGGCACAAGCCCGAGAACATCGTGATCGAAATGGCCAGAGAGAACCAGA
CCACCCAGAAGGGACAGAAGAACAGCCGCGAGAGAATGAAGCGGATCGAAGAGGGCATCAAAGAGCTGGG
CAGCCAGATCCTGAAAGAACACCCCGTGGAAAACACCCAGCTGCAGAACGAGAAGCTGTACCTGTACTAC
CTGCAGAATGGGCGGGATATGTACGTGGACCAGGAACTGGACATCAACCGGCTGTCCGACTACGATGTGG
ACCACATCGTGCCTCAGAGCTTTCTGAAGGACGACTCCATCGACAACAAGGTGCTGACCAGAAGCGACAA
GGCCCGGGGCAAGAGCGACAACGTGCCCTCCGAAGAGGTCGTGAAGAAGATGAAGAACTACTGGCGGCAG
CTGCTGAACGCCAAGCTGATTACCCAGAGAAAGTTCGACAATCTGACCAAGGCCGAGAGAGGCGGCCTGA
GCGAACTGGATAAGGCCGGCTTCATCAAGAGACAGCTGGTGGAAACCCGGCAGATCACAAAGCACGTGGC
ACAGATCCTGGACTCCCGGATGAACACTAAGTACGACGAGAATGACAAGCTGATCCGGGAAGTGAAAGTG
ATCACCCTGAAGTCCAAGCTGGTGTCCGATTTCCGGAAGGATTTCCAGTTTTACAAAGTGCGCGAGATCA
ACAACTACCACCACGCCCACGACGCCTACCTGAACGCCGTCGTGGGAACCGCCCTGATCAAAAAGTACCC
TAAGCTGGAAAGCGAGTTCGTGTACGGCGACTACAAGGTGTACGACGTGCGGAAGATGATCGCCAAGAGC
GAGCAGGAAATCGGCAAGGCTACCGCCAAGTACTTCTTCTACAGCAACATCATGAACTTTTTCAAGACCG
AGATTACCCTGGCCAACGGCGAGATCCGGAAGCGGCCTCTGATCGAGACAAACGGCGAAACCGGGGAGAT
CGTGTGGGATAAGGGCCGGGATTTTGCCACCGTGCGGAAAGTGCTGAGCATGCCCCAAGTGAATATCGTG
AAAAAGACCGAGGTGCAGACAGGCGGCTTCAGCAAAGAGTCTATCCTGCCCAAGAGGAACAGCGATAAGC
TGATCGCCAGAAAGAAGGACTGGGACCCTAAGAAGTACGGCGGCTTCGACAGCCCCACCGTGGCCTATTC
TGTGCTGGTGGTGGCCAAAGTGGAAAAGGGCAAGTCCAAGAAACTGAAGAGTGTGAAAGAGCTGCTGGGG
ATCACCATCATGGAAAGAAGCAGCTTCGAGAAGAATCCCATCGACTTTCTGGAAGCCAAGGGCTACAAAG
AAGTGAAAAAGGACCTGATCATCAAGCTGCCTAAGTACTCCCTGTTCGAGCTGGAAAACGGCCGGAAGAG
AATGCTGGCCTCTGCCGGCGAACTGCAGAAGGGAAACGAACTGGCCCTGCCCTCCAAATATGTGAACTTC
CTGTACCTGGCCAGCCACTATGAGAAGCTGAAGGGCTCCCCCGAGGATAATGAGCAGAAACAGCTGTTTG
TGGAACAGCACAAGCACTACCTGGACGAGATCATCGAGCAGATCAGCGAGTTCTCCAAGAGAGTGATCCT
GGCCGACGCTAATCTGGACAAAGTGCTGTCCGCCTACAACAAGCACCGGGATAAGCCCATCAGAGAGCAG
GCCGAGAATATCATCCACCTGTTTACCCTGACCAATCTGGGAGCCCCTGCCGCCTTCAAGTACTTTGACA
CCACCATCGACCGGAAGAGGTACACCAGCACCAAAGAGGTGCTGGACGCCACCCTGATCCACCAGAGCAT
CACCGGCCTGTACGAGACACGGATCGACCTGTCTCAGCTGGGAGGCGACAGCGCTGGAGGAGGTGGAAGC
GGAGGAGGAGGAAGCGGAGGAGGAGGTAGCGGACCTAAGAAAAAGAGGAAGGTGGCGGCCGCTGGATCCG
ACTACAAAGACCATGACGGTGATTATAAAGATCATGACATCGACTACAAGGATGACGATGACAAGGGTGG
ATCCGGATCAGGCTCCAGTCCGTTTTCCCCTGTTCAACTCCATCAACTTCGGGCGCAAATTCTTGCATAT
AAAATGCTCGCTCGTGGTCAACCGTTGCCAGAAACTCTTCAACTTGCAGTCCAGGGTGGCGGTGGTGGCT
CCGGCGAAGGTCAATCCGATGAACGCGCACTTCTTGATCAACTTCATACATTGCTTAGTAATACAGATGC
AACTGGTCTCGAAGAAATTGATCGGGCGCTCGGGATACCTGAACTTGTCAATCAAGGTCAAGCACTTGAA
CCTAAACAAGGCGGCGGTGGATCAGGTTTTGTTACATTGAAAGATGTAGGGATGGATTTTACACTCGGGG
ATTGGGAACAATTGGGGCTCGAACAAGGGGATACGTTTTGGGATACTGCTCTCGATAATTGTCAAGATCT
CTTTCTCCTCGATCCACCTGGCGGCGGTGGGTCTGGCCATGAGAAATTTCCGTCTGATCTCGATTTGGAT
ATGTTTAATGGGTCACTCGAATGTGATATGGAATCAATTATTCGCAGTGAACTCATGGATGCAGATGGAC
TCGATTTTAATTTTGATTCAGGATCTGGAGAGGGAAGGGGAAGCCTCCTAACTTGCGGAGATGTCGAGGA
GAATCCTGGCCCAATGGTTAGTAAGGGAGAGGAGTTGATAAAAGAGAATATGCACATGAAACTGTATATG
GAAGGGACAGTGGACAACCATCACTTCAAGTGCACCTCTGAGGGAGAAGGAAAGCCATACGAAGGCACCC
AGACTATGCGAATTAAGGTCGTGGAGGGAGGGCCTCTCCCCTTCGCCTTCGATATTCTTGCAACATCTTT
CCTCTACGGGAGCAAAACCTTCATCAATCACACACAAGGCATACCTGACTTTTTTAAGCAGAGTTTTCCA
GAGGGCTTTACCTGGGAGCGTGTGACTACATACGAAGATGGGGGTGTGCTGACGGCTACACAGGATACTT
CACTTCAGGACGGTTGTCTGATCTACAACGTCAAGATCAGGGGGGTCAATTTCACCTCGAATGGACCAGT
AATGCAAAAAAAGACCCTGGGATGGGAAGCTTTTACTGAAACTCTCTATCCCGCCGACGGCGGCCTCGAA
GGCAGAAACGATATGGCTTTGAAGCTGGTTGGCGGGTCCCATCTAATTGCCAATGCCAAAACCACATATA
GGAGCAAAAAGCCTGCAAAGAACCTGAAGATGCCGGGTGTGTACTATGTTGACTATAGATTAGAGCGGAT
CAAAGAGGCAAATAACGAAACGTACGTGGAGCAGCACGAGGTAGCCGTGGCGCGCTACTGCGATTTACCC
TCCAAACTGGGCCATAAACTGAACTGTACAGGAAGCGGAGCTACTAACTTCAGCCTGCTGAAGCAGGCTG
GCGACGTGGAAGAAAACCCAGGACCTATGGCCAAGCCTTTGTCTCAAGAAGAATCCACCCTCATTGAAAG
AGCAACGGCTACAATCAACAGCATCCCCATCTCTGAAGACTACAGCGTCGCCAGCGCAGCTCTCTCTAGC
GACGGCCGCATCTTCACTGGTGTCAATGTATATCATTTTACTGGGGGACCTTGTGCAGAACTCGTGGTGC
TGGGCACTGCTGCTGCTGCGGCAGCTGGCAACCTGACTTGTATCGTCGCGATCGGAAATGAGAACAGGGG
CATCTTGAGCCCCTGCGGACGGTGCCGACAGGTGCTTCTCGATCTGCATCCTGGGATCAAAGCCATAGTG
AAGGACAGTGATGGACAGCCGACGGCAGTTGGGATTCGTGAATTGCTGCCCTCTGGTTATGTGTGGGAGG
GCTAAGAATTCGATATCAAGCTTATCGGTAATCAACCTCTGGATTACAAAATTTGTGAAAGATTGACTGG
TATTCTTAACTATGTTGCTCCTTTTACGCTATGTGGATACGCTGCTTTAATGCCTTTGTATCATGCTATT
GCTTCCCGTATGGCTTTCATTTTCTCCTCCTTGTATAAATCCTGGTTGCTGTCTCTTTATGAGGAGTTGT
GGCCCGTTGTCAGGCAACGTGGCGTGGTGTGCACTGTGTTTGCTGACGCAACCCCCACTGGTTGGGGCAT
TGCCACCACCTGTCAGCTCCTTTCCGGGACTTTCGCTTTCCCCCTCCCTATTGCCACGGCGGAACTCATC
GCCGCCTGCCTTGCCCGCTGCTGGACAGGGGCTCGGCTGTTGGGCACTGACAATTCCGTGGTGTTGTCGG
GGAAATCATCGTCCTTTCCTTGGCTGCTCGCCTGTGTTGCCACCTGGATTCTGCGCGGGACGTCCTTCTG
CTACGTCCCTTCGGCCCTCAATCCAGCGGACCTTCCTTCCCGCGGCCTGCTGCCGGCTCTGCGGCCTCTT
CCGCGTCTTCGCCTTCGCCCTCAGACGAGTCGGATCTCCCTTTGGGCCGCCTCCCCGCATCGATACCGTC
GACCTCGAGACCTAGAAAAACATGGAGCAATCACAAGTAGCAATACAGCAGCTACCAATGCTGATTGTGC
CTGGCTAGAAGCACAAGAGGAGGAGGAGGTGGGTTTTCCAGTCACACCTCAGGTACCTTTAAGACCAATG
ACTTACAAGGCAGCTGTAGATCTTAGCCACTTTTTAAAAGAAAAGGGGGGACTGGAAGGGCTAATTCACT
CCCAACGAAGACAAGATATCCTTGATCTGTGGATCTACCACACACAAGGCTACTTCCCTGATTGGCAGAA
CTACACACCAGGGCCAGGGATCAGATATCCACTGACCTTTGGATGGTGCTACAAGCTAGTACCAGTTGAG
CAAGAGAAGGTAGAAGAAGCCAATGAAGGAGAGAACACCCGCTTGTTACACCCTGTGAGCCTGCATGGGA
TGGATGACCCGGAGAGAGAAGTATTAGAGTGGAGGTTTGACAGCCGCCTAGCATTTCATCACATGGCCCG
AGAGCTGCATCCGGACTGTACTGGGTCTCTCTGGTTAGACCAGATCTGAGCCTGGGAGCTCTCTGGCTAA
CTAGGGAACCCACTGCTTAAGCCTCAATAAAGCTTGCCTTGAGTGCTTCAAGTAGTGTGTGCCCGTCTGT
TGTGTGACTCTGGTAACTAGAGATCCCTCAGACCCTTTTAGTCAGTGTGGAAAATCTCTAGCAGGGCCCG
TTTAAACCCGCTGATCAGCCTCGACTGTGCCTTCTAGTTGCCAGCCATCTGTTGTTTGCCCCTCCCCCGT
GCCTTCCTTGACCCTGGAAGGTGCCACTCCCACTGTCCTTTCCTAATAAAATGAGGAAATTGCATCGCAT
TGTCTGAGTAGGTGTCATTCTATTCTGGGGGGTGGGGTGGGGCAGGACAGCAAGGGGGAGGATTGGGAAG
ACAATAGCAGGCATGCTGGGGATGCGGTGGGCTCTATGGCTTCTGAGGCGGAAAGAACCAGCTGGGGCTC
TAGGGGGTATCCCC
[124 nt withheld, positions 11635-11758]
C
[91 nt withheld, positions 11760-11850]
A
[49 nt withheld, positions 11852-11900]
CCTTTGACGTTGGAGTCCACGTTCTTT
[37 nt withheld, positions 11928-11964]
ACCCTATCTCGGTCTATTCTTTTGATTTATAAGGGATTTTGCCGATTTCGGCCTATTGGTTAAAAAATGA
GCTGATTTAACAAAAATTTAACGCGAATTAATTCTGTGGAATGTGTGTCAGTTAGGGTGTGGAAAGTCCC
CAGGCTCCCCAGCAGGCAGAAGTATGCAAAGCATGCATCTCAATTAGTCAGCAACCAGGTGTGGAAAGTC
CCCAGGCTCCCCAGCAGGCAGAAGTATGCAAAGCATGCATCTCAATTAGTCAGCAACCATAGTCCCGCCC
CTAACTCCGCCCATCCCGCCCCTAACTCCGCCCAGTTCCGCCCATTCTCCGCCCCATGGCTGACTAATTT
TTTTTATTTATGCAGAGGCCGAGGCCGCCTCTGCCTCTGAGCTATTCCAGAAGTAGTGAGGAGGCTTTTT
TGGAGGCCTAGGCTTTTGCAAAAAGCTCCCGGGAGCTTGTATATCCATTTTCGGATCTGATCAGCACGTG
TTGACAATTAATCATCGGCATAGTATATCGGCATAGTATAATACGACAAGGTGAGGAACTAAACCATGGC
CAAGTTGACCAGTGCCGTTCCGGTGCTCACCGCGCGCGACGTCGCCGGAGCGGTCGAGTTCTGGACCGAC
CGGCTCGGGTTCTCCCGGGACTTCGTGGAGGACGACTTCGCCGGTGTGGTCCGGGACGACGTGACCCTGT
TCATCAGCGCGGTCCAGGACCAGGTGGTGCCGGACAACACCCTGGCCTGGGTGTGGGTGCGCGGCCTGGA
CGAGCTGTACGCCGAGTGGTCGGAGGTCGTGTCCACGAACTTCCGGGACGCCTCCGGGCCGGCCATGACC
GAGATCGGCGAGCAGCCGTGGGGGCGGGAGTTCGCCCTGCGCGACCCGGCCGGCAACTGCGTGCACTTCG
TGGCCGAGGAGCAGGACTGACACGTGCTACGAGATTTCGATTCCACCGCCGCCTTCTATGAAAGGTTGGG
CTTCGGAATCGTTTTCCGGGACGCCGGCTGGATGATCCTCCAGCGCGGGGATCTCATGCTGGAGTTCTTC
GCCCACCCCAACTTGTTTATTGCAGCTTATAATGGTTACAAATAAAGCAATAGCATCACAAATTTCACAA
ATAAAGCATTTTTTTCACTGCATTCTAGTTGTGGTTTGTCCAAACTCATCAATGTATCTTATCATGTCTG
TATACCGTCGACCTCTAGCTAGAGCTTGGCGTAATCATGGTCATAGCTGTTTCCTGTGTGAAATTGTTAT
CCGCTCACAATTCCACACAACATACGAGCCGGAAGCATAAAGTGTAAAGCCTGGGGTGCCTAATGAGTGA
GCTAACTCACATTAATTGCGTTGCGCTCACTGCCCGCTTTCCAGTCGGGAAACCTGTCGTGCCAGCTGCA
TTAATGAATCGGCCAACGCGCGGGGAGAGGCGGTTTGCGTATTGGGCGCTCTTCCGCTTCCTCGCTCACT
GACTCGCTGCGCTCGGTCGTTCGGCTGCGGCGAGCGGTATCAGCTCACTCAAAGGCGGTAATACGGTTAT
CCACAGAATCAGGGGATAACGCAGGAAAGAACATGTGAGCAAAAGGCCAGCAAAAGGCCAGGAACCGTAA
AAAGGCCGCGTTGCTGGCGTTTTTCCATAGGCTCCGCCCCCCTGACGAGCATCACAAAAATCGACGCTCA
AGTCAGAGGTGGCGAAACCCGACAGGACTATAAAGATACCAGGCGTTTCCCCCTGGAAGCTCCCTCGTGC
GCTCTCCTGTTCCGACCCTGCCGCTTACCGGATACCTGTCCGCCTTTCTCCCTTCGGGAAGCGTGGCGCT
TTCTCATAGCTCACGCTGTAGGTATCTCAGTTCGGTGTAGGTCGTTCGCTCCAAGCTGGGCTGTGTGCAC
GAACCCCCCGTTCAGCCCGACCGCTGCGCCTTATCCGGTAACTATCGTCTTGAGTCCAACCCGGTAAGAC
ACGACTTATCGCCACTGGCAGCAGCCACTGGTAACAGGATTAGCAGAGCGAGGTATGTAGGCGGTGCTAC
AGAGTTCTTGAAGTGGTGGCCTAACTACGGCTACACTAGAAGAACAGTATTTGGTATCTGCGCTCTGCTG
AAGCCAGTTACCTTCGGAAAAAGAGTTGGTAGCTCTTGATCCGGCAAACAAACCACCGCTGGTAGCGGTG
GTTTTTTTGTTTGCAAGCAGCAGATTACGCGCAGAAAAAAAGGATCTCAAGAAGATCCTTTGATCTTTTC
TACGGGGTCTGACGCTCAGTGGAACGAAAACTCACGTTAAGGGATTTTGGTCATGAGATTATCAAAAAGG
ATCTTCACCTAGATCCTTTTAAATTAAAAATGAAGTTTTAAATCAATCTAAAGTATATATGAGTAAACTT
GGTCTGACAGTTACCAATGCTTAATCAGTGAGGCACCTATCTCAGCGATCTGTCTATTTCGTTCATCCAT
AGTTGCCTGACTCCCCGTCGTGTAGATAACTACGATACGGGAGGGCTTACCATCTGGCCCCAGTGCTGCA
ATGATACCGCGAGACCCACGCTCACCGGCTCCAGATTTATCAGCAATAAACCAGCCAGCCGGAAGGGCCG
AGCGCAGAAGTGGTCCTGCAACTTTATCCGCCTCCATCCAGTCTATTAATTGTTGCCGGGAAGCTAGAGT
AAGTAGTTCGCCAGTTAATAGTTTGCGCAACGTTGTTGCCATTGCTACAGGCATCGTGGTGTCACGCTCG
TCGTTTGGTATGGCTTCATTCAGCTCCGGTTCCCAACGATCAAGGCGAGTTACATGATCCCCCATGTTGT
GCAAAAAAGCGGTTAGCTCCTTCGGTCCTCCGATCGTTGTCAGAAGTAAGTTGGCCGCAGTGTTATCACT
CATGGTTATGGCAGCACTGCATAATTCTCTTACTGTCATGCCATCCGTAAGATGCTTTTCTGTGACTGGT
GAGTACTCAACCAAGTCATTCTGAGAATAGTGTATGCGGCGACCGAGTTGCTCTTGCCCGGCGTCAATAC
GGGATAATACCGCGCCACATAGCAGAACTTTAAAAGTGCTCATCATTGGAAAACGTTCTTCGGGGCGAAA
ACTCTCAAGGATCTTACCGCTGTTGAGATCCAGTTCGATGTAACCCACTCGTGCACCCAACTGATCTTCA
GCATCTTTTACTTTCACCAGCGTTTCTGGGTGAGCAAAAACAGGAAGGCAAAATGCCGCAAAAAAGGGAA
TAAGGGCGACACGGAAATGTTGAATACTCATACTCTTCCTTTTTCAATATTATTGAAGCATTTATCAGGG
TTATTGTCTCATGAGCGGATACATATTTGAATGTATTTAGAAAAATAAACAAATAGGGGTTCCGCGCACA
TTTCCCCGAAAAGTGCCACCTGAC
Features (pLannotate 1.2.2; 38 found; start..end, strand, type, name):
     31..83      -  misc_feature   bom (fragment): basis of mobility region from pBR322
    238..617     +  enhancer       CMV enhancer: human cytomegalovirus immediate early enhancer
    618..817     +  promoter       CMV promoter: human cytomegalovirus (CMV) immediate early promoter
    835..1015    +  LTR            5' LTR (truncated): truncated 5' long terminal repeat (LTR) from HIV-1
   1062..1187    +  misc_feature   HIV-1 Ψ: packaging signal of human immunodeficiency virus type 1
   1171..1534    +  CDS            HIV-1 gag (fragment): gag protein from human immunodeficiency virus 1; gag
   1680..1913    +  misc_feature   RRE: The Rev response element (RRE) of HIV-1 allows for Rev-dependent mRNA export from the nucleus to the cytoplasm.
   2290..2390    +  CDS            Rev (fragment): human immunodeficiency virus 1 (HIV-1) Rev protein; rev; enhances nuclear export of unspliced and incompletely spliced viral mRNAs
   2440..2557    +  misc_feature   cPPT/CTS: central polypurine tract and central termination sequence of HIV-1
   2614..2680    +  CDS            small t antigen (fragment): SV40 (simian virus 40) small t antigen
   2687..3865    +  promoter       EF-1α promoter: strong constitutive promoter for human elongation factor EF-1α
   3881..3928    +  CDS            nucleoplasmin NLS: bipartite nuclear localization signal from nucleoplasmin
   3928..8029    +  CDS            dCas9 (fragment): catalytically dead mutant of the Cas9 endonuclease from the Streptococcus pyogenes Type II CRISPR/Cas system RNA-guided DNA-binding protein that lacks endonuclease activity due to the D10A mutation in the RuvC catalytic domain and the N863A mutation in the HNH catalytic domain
   8120..8185    +  CDS            3xFLAG: three tandem FLAG® epitope tags, followed by an enterokinase cleavage site
   8336..8479    +  CDS            NCOA3 (fragment): NCOA3_HUMAN - Also known as AIB1, BHLHE42, RAC3, TRAM1. Experimental evidence at protein level: Swiss-Prot protein existence level 1. Nuclear receptor coactivator that directly binds nuclear receptors and stimulates the transcriptional activities in a hormone- dependent fashion. Plays a central role in creating a multisubunit coactivator complex, which probably acts via remodeling of chromatin. Involved in the coactivation of different nuclear receptors, such as for steroids (GR and ER), retinoids (RARs and RXRs), thyroid hormone (TRs), vitamin D3 (VDR) and prostanoids (PPARs). Displays histon
   8498..8629    +  CDS            ZNF473 (fragment): ZN473_HUMAN - Also known as KIAA1141, ZFP100. Experimental evidence at protein level: Swiss-Prot protein existence level 1. Involved in histone 3'-end pre-mRNA processing by associating with U7 snRNP and interacting with SLBP/pre-mRNA complex. Increases histone 3'-end pre-mRNA processing but has no effect on U7 snRNP levels, when overexpressed. Required for cell cycle progression from G1 to S phases. From Homo sapiens (Human).
   8618..8767    +  CDS            FOXO4 (fragment): FOXO4_HUMAN - Also known as AFX, AFX1, MLLT7. Experimental evidence at protein level: Swiss-Prot protein existence level 1. Transcription factor involved in the regulation of the insulin signaling pathway. Binds to insulin-response elements (IREs) and can activate transcription of IGFBP1. Down-regulates expression of HIF1A and suppresses hypoxia-induced transcriptional activation of HIF1A-modulated genes. Also involved in negative regulation of the cell cycle. Involved in increased proteasome activity in embryonic stem cells (ESCs) by activating expression of PSMD11 in ESCs, leading to enhance
   8834..9544    +  CDS            mTagBFP2: mTagBFP2 is a basic (constitutively fluorescent) blue fluorescent protein published in 2011, derived from Entacmaea quadricolor. It is reported to be a very rapidly-maturing monomer with very low acid sensitivity.
   9617..10015   +  CDS            BSD: blasticidin S deaminase; Aspergillus terreus BSD; confers resistance to blasticidin
  10016..10037   +  misc_feature   MCS (fragment): pBluescript multiple cloning site
  10040..10628   +  misc_feature   WPRE: woodchuck hepatitis virus posttranscriptional regulatory element
  10565..11146   +  CDS            nef (fragment): NEF_HV1H2 - Experimental evidence at protein level: Swiss-Prot protein existence level 1. Extracellular Nef protein targets CD4(+) T-lymphocytes for apoptosis by interacting with CXCR4 surface receptors. From Human immunodeficiency virus type 1 group M subtype B (isolate HXB2) (HIV-1).
  11153..11333   +  LTR            5' LTR (truncated): truncated 5' long terminal repeat (LTR) from HIV-1
  11365..11589   +  polyA_signal   bGH poly(A) signal: bovine growth hormone polyadenylation signal
  11593..11614   +  promoter       SV40 promoter (fragment): SV40 enhancer and early promoter
  11635..12063   +  rep_origin     f1 ori (sequence partly withheld): f1 bacteriophage origin of replication; arrow indicates direction of (+) strand synthesis
  12077..12406   +  promoter       SV40 promoter: SV40 enhancer and early promoter
  12454..12501   +  promoter       EM7 promoter: synthetic bacterial promoter&nbsp
  12520..12894   +  CDS            BleoR: antibiotic-binding protein; Sh ble from Streptoalloteichus hindustanus; confers resistance to bleomycin, phleomycin, and Zeocin™
  12904..13029   +  CDS            ble (fragment): BLE_KLEPN - Experimental evidence at protein level: Swiss-Prot protein existence level 1. Binding protein with a strong affinity to the bleomycin family of antibiotics. Binds to CL990; an antimitotic-antibiotic compound. From Klebsiella pneumoniae.
  13024..13145   +  polyA_signal   SV40 poly(A) signal: SV40 polyadenylation signal
  13216..13238   -  protein_bind   lac operator (fragment): The lac repressor binds to the lac operator to inhibit transcription in E. coli. This inhibition can be relieved by adding lactose or isopropyl-β-D-thiogalactopyranoside (IPTG). lac repressor encoded by lacI
  13242..13272   -  promoter       lac promoter: promoter for the E. coli lac operon
  13287..13308   -  protein_bind   CAP binding site: CAP binding activates transcription in the presence of cAMP. E. coli catabolite activator protein
  13321..13413   -  CDS            lacI (fragment): lac repressor; lacI; The lac repressor binds to the lac operator to inhibit transcription in E. coli. This inhibition can be relieved by adding lactose or isopropyl-β-D-thiogalactopyranoside (IPTG).
  13596..14184   -  rep_origin     ori: high-copy-number ColE1/pMB1/pBR322/pUC origin of replication
  14355..15215   -  CDS            AmpR: β-lactamase; bla; confers resistance to ampicillin, carbenicillin, and related antibiotics
  15216..15320   -  promoter       AmpR promoter: bla
