[The description below was written by a language model from this plasmid's Addgene catalogue record and pLannotate feature annotations shown in this document.]
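Description:
pJT331 is a lentiviral mammalian expression plasmid, built on the pJT216 backbone, that delivers a catalytically dead Streptococcus pyogenes Cas9 fused to a composite transcriptional effector for CRISPR-based manipulation of gene expression. It is propagated in E. coli through a high-copy ColE1/pUC-type origin with ampicillin resistance. The backbone also carries an f1 origin and an SV40/EM7-driven bleomycin/Zeocin resistance cassette lying outside the viral transfer region. The transfer region uses a CMV enhancer/promoter fused to a truncated HIV-1 5' LTR, followed by the Ψ packaging signal, RRE and cPPT/CTS. Downstream of the payload are a WPRE, a truncated 3' LTR and a bGH polyadenylation signal. This layout lets the genomic RNA be transcribed, packaged when helper functions are supplied in trans, and integrated into target cells.

The payload is a single open reading frame driven by the human EF-1α promoter. It begins with a nucleoplasmin bipartite NLS and dCas9, followed by a 3xFLAG epitope and the "Q+N+Z+F" effector array. The annotation detects short human fragments matching NCOA3, ZNF473 and FOXO4, which plausibly correspond to N, Z and F. FOXO4 is only a homology call, and the exact source protein is not stated. No feature is annotated for the "Q" element, so its identity is likewise unknown from the record. Per the construct name, T2A and P2A self-cleaving peptides then separate mTagBFP2 and blasticidin S deaminase from the fusion. Transduced cells can therefore be tracked or sorted by blue fluorescence and selected with blasticidin, while expressing all three proteins from one transcript.

The stated purpose is a dCas9 effector fusion for manipulating transcription. No guide RNA cassette is annotated, so targeting would require a separately supplied sgRNA.
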