Addgene plasmid #195538: pJT331 Lenti pEF-dCas9-3XFLAG-Q+N+Z+F-T2A-tagBFP-P2A-Blast
Purpose: dCas9 effector fusion for manipulating transcription
Depositing lab: Michael Bassik & Lacra Bintu. Depositing organization: Stanford University. Publication: Development of compact transcriptional effectors using high-throughput measurements in diverse contexts. Tycko J, Van MV, Aradhana, DelRosso N, Ye H, Yao D, Valbuena R, Vaughan-Jackson A, Xu X, Ludwig C, Spees K, Liu K, Gu M, Khare V, Mukund AX, Suzuki PH, Arana S, Zhang C, Du PP, Ornstein TS, Hess GT, Kamber RA, Qi LS, Khalil AS, Bintu L, Bassik MC. Nat Biotechnol. 2024 Nov 1. doi: 10.1038/s41587-024-02442-6. PubMed 39487265.
Backbone
  Vector backbone: pJT216
  Vector type: Mammalian Expression, Lentiviral, CRISPR
  Selectable markers: Blasticidin ; BFP
Growth in bacteria
  Bacterial resistance: Ampicillin, 100 μg/mL
  Growth temperature: 37°C
  Growth strain: NEB Stable
  Copy number: High Copy
Gene/Insert
  Gene/Insert name: Lenti pEF-dCas9-3XFLAG-Q+N+Z+F-T2A-tagBFP-P2A-Blast
  Species: H. sapiens (human)
  Promoter: pEF1a
  Tag / fusion protein: 3XFLAG (C terminal on insert)
  Cloning method: Restriction Enzyme; 5′ cloning site Unknown (unknown if destroyed); 3′ cloning site Unknown (unknown if destroyed)
Terms and licenses: Academic/Nonprofit Terms; Industry Terms: Not Available to Industry
Depositor comments: Please visit https://www.biorxiv.org/content/10.1101/2023.05.12.540558v1 for bioRxiv preprint.
How to cite: pJT331 Lenti pEF-dCas9-3XFLAG-Q+N+Z+F-T2A-tagBFP-P2A-Blast was a gift from Michael Bassik & Lacra Bintu (Addgene plasmid # 195538 ; http://n2t.net/addgene:195538 ; RRID:Addgene_195538)
